Addgene plasmid #246124: pCDNA-4TO-PHF13W255A
Purpose: Expression of human PHF13 (W255A) with N terminal tet operator in mammalian cells
Depositing lab: Sarah Kinkley. Depositing organization: Max Planck Institute for Molecular Genetics. Publication: Differential oligomerization regulates PHF13 chromatin affinity and function. Rossi F, Magalhaes AP, Buschow R, Schubert T, Glaser L, Fontana A, Mai J, Staege H, Grimme A, Will H, Schriener S, Hnisz D, Vingron M, Chiariello AM, Kinkley S. Nucleic Acids Res. 2025 Jun 20;53(12):gkaf572. doi: 10.1093/nar/gkaf572. PubMed 40598901.
Backbone
  Vector backbone: pcDNA 4/TO
  Vector type: Mammalian Expression
Growth in bacteria
  Bacterial resistance: Ampicillin, 100 μg/mL
  Growth temperature: 37°C
  Growth strain: DH5alpha
  Copy number: High Copy
Gene/Insert
  Gene/Insert name: PHF13W255A
  Species: H. sapiens (human)
  Insert size (bp): 903
  Mutation: PHF13W255A
  Entrez Gene: PHF13 (a.k.a. PHF5, SPOC1)
  Cloning method: Restriction Enzyme; 5′ cloning site Unspecified (unknown if destroyed)
  Sequencing primers: 5′ CGCAAATGGGCGGTAGGCGTG; 3′ GGCAACTAGAAGGCACAGTC
Terms and licenses: Academic/Nonprofit Terms; Industry Terms: Not Available to Industry
How to cite: pCDNA-4TO-PHF13W255A was a gift from Sarah Kinkley (Addgene plasmid # 246124 ; http://n2t.net/addgene:246124 ; RRID:Addgene_246124)
