[The description below was written by a language model from this plasmid's Addgene catalogue record and pLannotate feature annotations shown in this document.]
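Description:
pCDNA-4TO-PHF13W255A is a mammalian expression plasmid of about 6 kb built on the pcDNA 4/TO backbone, designed for tetracycline-regulated expression of a point mutant of human PHF13 (also known as PHF5 or SPOC1). It is maintained in E. coli as a high-copy plasmid through a ColE1/pUC-type origin and selected with ampicillin via the β-lactamase gene and its native promoter. An f1 origin is also present. For selection in mammalian cells the backbone carries a Sh ble (bleomycin/Zeocin resistance) cassette driven by the SV40 early promoter, with an EM7 bacterial promoter upstream and an SV40 polyadenylation signal downstream. Small lac promoter/operator, lacI and bom fragments are backbone remnants.

The expression cassette consists of the human CMV immediate-early enhancer and promoter, followed directly by two short tet operator sequences, which the annotation software labels as PLtetO-1 and TRE3GV fragments. In cells that express the Tet repressor, these operators hold transcription off until tetracycline or doxycycline is added; in cells lacking the repressor the promoter behaves constitutively. Downstream lies the roughly 900 bp PHF13 coding sequence carrying the W255A substitution, terminated by the bovine growth hormone polyadenylation signal. No epitope tag or reporter is annotated; the "N terminal tet operator" in the stated purpose refers to the operator sites upstream of the gene. PHF13 is a chromatin-modulating protein needed for normal chromosome condensation and separation in mitosis. The record does not state the functional consequence of the mutation. The associated work concerns how PHF13 oligomerization regulates its chromatin affinity and function, so the plasmid presumably serves for inducible or transient expression of the mutant for comparison with wild-type protein.
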