Features (pLannotate 1.2.2; 22 found; start..end, strand, type, name):
     28..80      -  misc_feature   bom (fragment): basis of mobility region from pBR322
    235..614     +  enhancer       CMV enhancer: human cytomegalovirus immediate early enhancer
    615..818     +  promoter       CMV promoter: human cytomegalovirus (CMV) immediate early promoter
    820..839     +  promoter       PLtetO-1 promoter (fragment): modified phage lambda PL promoter with tet operator sites (Lutz and Bujard, 1997)
    841..860     +  promoter       PLtetO-1 promoter (fragment): modified phage lambda PL promoter with tet operator sites (Lutz and Bujard, 1997)
    868..901     +  promoter       TRE3GV promoter (fragment): 3rd-generation Tet-responsive promoter that can be activated by binding of Tet-On® 3G, optimized for retroviral and lentiviral vectors
   1002..1901    +  CDS            PHF13: PHF13_HUMAN - Experimental evidence at protein level: Swiss-Prot protein existence level 1. Modulates chromatin structure. Required for normal chromosome condensation during the early stages of mitosis. Required for normal chromosome separation during mitosis. From Homo sapiens (Human).
   1983..2207    +  polyA_signal   bGH poly(A) signal: bovine growth hormone polyadenylation signal
   2211..2232    +  promoter       SV40 promoter (fragment): SV40 enhancer and early promoter
   2253..2681    +  rep_origin     f1 ori (sequence partly withheld): f1 bacteriophage origin of replication; arrow indicates direction of (+) strand synthesis
   2695..3024    +  promoter       SV40 promoter: SV40 enhancer and early promoter
   3072..3119    +  promoter       EM7 promoter: synthetic bacterial promoter&nbsp
   3138..3512    +  CDS            BleoR: antibiotic-binding protein; Sh ble from Streptoalloteichus hindustanus; confers resistance to bleomycin, phleomycin, and Zeocin™
   3522..3647    +  CDS            ble (fragment): BLE_KLEPN - Experimental evidence at protein level: Swiss-Prot protein existence level 1. Binding protein with a strong affinity to the bleomycin family of antibiotics. Binds to CL990; an antimitotic-antibiotic compound. From Klebsiella pneumoniae.
   3642..3763    +  polyA_signal   SV40 poly(A) signal: SV40 polyadenylation signal
   3836..3852    -  protein_bind   lac operator: The lac repressor binds to the lac operator to inhibit transcription in E. coli. This inhibition can be relieved by adding lactose or isopropyl-β-D-thiogalactopyranoside (IPTG). lac repressor encoded by lacI
   3860..3890    -  promoter       lac promoter: promoter for the E. coli lac operon
   3905..3926    -  protein_bind   CAP binding site: CAP binding activates transcription in the presence of cAMP. E. coli catabolite activator protein
   3939..4031    -  CDS            lacI (fragment): lac repressor; lacI; The lac repressor binds to the lac operator to inhibit transcription in E. coli. This inhibition can be relieved by adding lactose or isopropyl-β-D-thiogalactopyranoside (IPTG).
   4214..4802    -  rep_origin     ori: high-copy-number ColE1/pMB1/pBR322/pUC origin of replication
   4973..5833    -  CDS            AmpR: β-lactamase; bla; confers resistance to ampicillin, carbenicillin, and related antibiotics
   5834..5938    -  promoter       AmpR promoter: bla
>Addgene plasmid #246124 | pCDNA-4TO-PHF13W255A | addgene full sequence | sequence record 492735 | Addgene NGS Result
GACGGATCGGGAGATCTCCCGATCCCCTATGGTGCACTCTCAGTACAATCTGCTCTGATGCCGCATAGTT
AAGCCAGTATCTGCTCCCTGCTTGTGTGTTGGAGGTCGCTGAGTAGTGCGCGAGCAAAATTTAAGCTACA
ACAAGGCAAGGCTTGACCGACAATTGCATGAAGAATCTGCTTAGGGTTAGGCGTTTTGCGCTGCTTCGCG
ATGTACGGGCCAGATATACGCGTTGACATTGATTATTGACTAGTTATTAATAGTAATCAATTACGGGGTC
ATTAGTTCATAGCCCATATATGGAGTTCCGCGTTACATAACTTACGGTAAATGGCCCGCCTGGCTGACCG
CCCAACGACCCCCGCCCATTGACGTCAATAATGACGTATGTTCCCATAGTAACGCCAATAGGGACTTTCC
ATTGACGTCAATGGGTGGAGTATTTACGGTAAACTGCCCACTTGGCAGTACATCAAGTGTATCATATGCC
AAGTACGCCCCCTATTGACGTCAATGACGGTAAATGGCCCGCCTGGCATTATGCCCAGTACATGACCTTA
TGGGACTTTCCTACTTGGCAGTACATCTACGTATTAGTCATCGCTATTACCATGGTGATGCGGTTTTGGC
AGTACATCAATGGGCGTGGATAGCGGTTTGACTCACGGGGATTTCCAAGTCTCCACCCCATTGACGTCAA
TGGGAGTTTGTTTTGGCACCAAAATCAACGGGACTTTCCAAAATGTCGTAACAACTCCGCCCCATTGACG
CAAATGGGCGGTAGGCGTGTACGGTGGGAGGTCTATATAAGCAGAGCTCTCCCTATCAGTGATAGAGATC
TCCCTATCAGTGATAGAGATCGTCGACGAGCTCGTTTAGTGAACCGTCAGATCGCCTGGAGACGCCATCC
ACGCTGTTTTGACCTCCATAGAAGACACCGGGACCGATCCAGCCTCCGGACTCTAGCGTTTAAACTTAAG
CTTGGTACCGAGCTCGGATCCATGGACTCTGACTCTTGCGCCGCCGCCTTCCACCCGGAGGAATACTCCC
CCAGTTGCAAGAGGCGCAGGACCGTGGAAGACTTCAACAAATTCTGCACCTTTGTCTTGGCCTATGCTGG
CTACATCCCTTATCCGAAGGAGGAACTCCCTTTAAGGAGCAGCCCCAGCCCTGCTAACAGCACTGCTGGT
ACCATTGACAGCGACGGCTGGGACGCGGGTTTCTCAGACATCGCGTCCTCAGTGCCCTTGCCAGTCTCTG
ACCGCTGCTTTAGCCACCTGCAGCCTACTCTCTTGCAGCGAGCCAAGCCCAGTAACTTCCTGCTGGACAG
AAAGAAAACGGACAAGCTGAAGAAGAAGAAGAAGAGGAAGCGCAGGGACAGTGATGCGCCTGGGAAAGAG
GGGTACAGGGGGGGCTTGCTGAAGCTGGAAGCCGCTGACCCCTACGTGGAGACCCCCACGAGTCCCACCT
TGCAGGATATCCCCCAGGCTCCCAGCGACCCCTGCTCGGGCTGGGACTCCGATACTCCCTCGAGTGGATC
TTGTGCCACTGTGTCACCTGATCAGGTCAAAGAAATAAAAACTGAAGGCAAACGGACTATCGTCCGGCAG
GGAAAGCAGGTGGTGTTCCGAGATGAGGACAGCACTGGCAATGATGAGGACATCATGGTGGACTCAGATG
ACGATTCCTGGGACCTCGTGACCTGCTTCTGCATGAAGCCATTTGCCGGCCGCCCCATGATCGAGTGTAA
TGAGTGCCACACCGCGATTCACCTGTCCTGTGCGAAAATCCGGAAATCCAATGTTCCAGAAGTGTTTGTC
TGCCAAAAGTGCCGGGACTCCAAGTTTGACATCCGCCGTTCCAACCGCTCGCGGACGGGCTCCCGGAAGC
TGTTCCTGGACTGACCGAATTCTGCAGATATCCAGCACAGTGGCGGCCGCTCGAGTCTAGAGGGCCCGTT
TAAACCCGCTGATCAGCCTCGACTGTGCCTTCTAGTTGCCAGCCATCTGTTGTTTGCCCCTCCCCCGTGC
CTTCCTTGACCCTGGAAGGTGCCACTCCCACTGTCCTTTCCTAATAAAATGAGGAAATTGCATCGCATTG
TCTGAGTAGGTGTCATTCTATTCTGGGGGGTGGGGTGGGGCAGGACAGCAAGGGGGAGGATTGGGAAGAC
AATAGCAGGCATGCTGGGGATGCGGTGGGCTCTATGGCTTCTGAGGCGGAAAGAACCAGCTGGGGCTCTA
GGGGGTATCCCC
[124 nt withheld, positions 2253-2376]
C
[91 nt withheld, positions 2378-2468]
A
[49 nt withheld, positions 2470-2518]
CCTTTGACGTTGGAGTCCACGTTCTTT
[37 nt withheld, positions 2546-2582]
ACCCTATCTCGGTCTATTCTTTTGATTTATAAGGGATTTTGCCGATTTCGGCCTATTGGTTAAAAAATGA
GCTGATTTAACAAAAATTTAACGCGAATTAATTCTGTGGAATGTGTGTCAGTTAGGGTGTGGAAAGTCCC
CAGGCTCCCCAGCAGGCAGAAGTATGCAAAGCATGCATCTCAATTAGTCAGCAACCAGGTGTGGAAAGTC
CCCAGGCTCCCCAGCAGGCAGAAGTATGCAAAGCATGCATCTCAATTAGTCAGCAACCATAGTCCCGCCC
CTAACTCCGCCCATCCCGCCCCTAACTCCGCCCAGTTCCGCCCATTCTCCGCCCCATGGCTGACTAATTT
TTTTTATTTATGCAGAGGCCGAGGCCGCCTCTGCCTCTGAGCTATTCCAGAAGTAGTGAGGAGGCTTTTT
TGGAGGCCTAGGCTTTTGCAAAAAGCTCCCGGGAGCTTGTATATCCATTTTCGGATCTGATCAGCACGTG
TTGACAATTAATCATCGGCATAGTATATCGGCATAGTATAATACGACAAGGTGAGGAACTAAACCATGGC
CAAGTTGACCAGTGCCGTTCCGGTGCTCACCGCGCGCGACGTCGCCGGAGCGGTCGAGTTCTGGACCGAC
CGGCTCGGGTTCTCCCGGGACTTCGTGGAGGACGACTTCGCCGGTGTGGTCCGGGACGACGTGACCCTGT
TCATCAGCGCGGTCCAGGACCAGGTGGTGCCGGACAACACCCTGGCCTGGGTGTGGGTGCGCGGCCTGGA
CGAGCTGTACGCCGAGTGGTCGGAGGTCGTGTCCACGAACTTCCGGGACGCCTCCGGGCCGGCCATGACC
GAGATCGGCGAGCAGCCGTGGGGGCGGGAGTTCGCCCTGCGCGACCCGGCCGGCAACTGCGTGCACTTCG
TGGCCGAGGAGCAGGACTGACACGTGCTACGAGATTTCGATTCCACCGCCGCCTTCTATGAAAGGTTGGG
CTTCGGAATCGTTTTCCGGGACGCCGGCTGGATGATCCTCCAGCGCGGGGATCTCATGCTGGAGTTCTTC
GCCCACCCCAACTTGTTTATTGCAGCTTATAATGGTTACAAATAAAGCAATAGCATCACAAATTTCACAA
ATAAAGCATTTTTTTCACTGCATTCTAGTTGTGGTTTGTCCAAACTCATCAATGTATCTTATCATGTCTG
TATACCGTCGACCTCTAGCTAGAGCTTGGCGTAATCATGGTCATAGCTGTTTCCTGTGTGAAATTGTTAT
CCGCTCACAATTCCACACAACATACGAGCCGGAAGCATAAAGTGTAAAGCCTGGGGTGCCTAATGAGTGA
GCTAACTCACATTAATTGCGTTGCGCTCACTGCCCGCTTTCCAGTCGGGAAACCTGTCGTGCCAGCTGCA
TTAATGAATCGGCCAACGCGCGGGGAGAGGCGGTTTGCGTATTGGGCGCTCTTCCGCTTCCTCGCTCACT
GACTCGCTGCGCTCGGTCGTTCGGCTGCGGCGAGCGGTATCAGCTCACTCAAAGGCGGTAATACGGTTAT
CCACAGAATCAGGGGATAACGCAGGAAAGAACATGTGAGCAAAAGGCCAGCAAAAGGCCAGGAACCGTAA
AAAGGCCGCGTTGCTGGCGTTTTTCCATAGGCTCCGCCCCCCTGACGAGCATCACAAAAATCGACGCTCA
AGTCAGAGGTGGCGAAACCCGACAGGACTATAAAGATACCAGGCGTTTCCCCCTGGAAGCTCCCTCGTGC
GCTCTCCTGTTCCGACCCTGCCGCTTACCGGATACCTGTCCGCCTTTCTCCCTTCGGGAAGCGTGGCGCT
TTCTCATAGCTCACGCTGTAGGTATCTCAGTTCGGTGTAGGTCGTTCGCTCCAAGCTGGGCTGTGTGCAC
GAACCCCCCGTTCAGCCCGACCGCTGCGCCTTATCCGGTAACTATCGTCTTGAGTCCAACCCGGTAAGAC
ACGACTTATCGCCACTGGCAGCAGCCACTGGTAACAGGATTAGCAGAGCGAGGTATGTAGGCGGTGCTAC
AGAGTTCTTGAAGTGGTGGCCTAACTACGGCTACACTAGAAGAACAGTATTTGGTATCTGCGCTCTGCTG
AAGCCAGTTACCTTCGGAAAAAGAGTTGGTAGCTCTTGATCCGGCAAACAAACCACCGCTGGTAGCGGTG
GTTTTTTTGTTTGCAAGCAGCAGATTACGCGCAGAAAAAAAGGATCTCAAGAAGATCCTTTGATCTTTTC
TACGGGGTCTGACGCTCAGTGGAACGAAAACTCACGTTAAGGGATTTTGGTCATGAGATTATCAAAAAGG
ATCTTCACCTAGATCCTTTTAAATTAAAAATGAAGTTTTAAATCAATCTAAAGTATATATGAGTAAACTT
GGTCTGACAGTTACCAATGCTTAATCAGTGAGGCACCTATCTCAGCGATCTGTCTATTTCGTTCATCCAT
AGTTGCCTGACTCCCCGTCGTGTAGATAACTACGATACGGGAGGGCTTACCATCTGGCCCCAGTGCTGCA
ATGATACCGCGAGACCCACGCTCACCGGCTCCAGATTTATCAGCAATAAACCAGCCAGCCGGAAGGGCCG
AGCGCAGAAGTGGTCCTGCAACTTTATCCGCCTCCATCCAGTCTATTAATTGTTGCCGGGAAGCTAGAGT
AAGTAGTTCGCCAGTTAATAGTTTGCGCAACGTTGTTGCCATTGCTACAGGCATCGTGGTGTCACGCTCG
TCGTTTGGTATGGCTTCATTCAGCTCCGGTTCCCAACGATCAAGGCGAGTTACATGATCCCCCATGTTGT
GCAAAAAAGCGGTTAGCTCCTTCGGTCCTCCGATCGTTGTCAGAAGTAAGTTGGCCGCAGTGTTATCACT
CATGGTTATGGCAGCACTGCATAATTCTCTTACTGTCATGCCATCCGTAAGATGCTTTTCTGTGACTGGT
GAGTACTCAACCAAGTCATTCTGAGAATAGTGTATGCGGCGACCGAGTTGCTCTTGCCCGGCGTCAATAC
GGGATAATACCGCGCCACATAGCAGAACTTTAAAAGTGCTCATCATTGGAAAACGTTCTTCGGGGCGAAA
ACTCTCAAGGATCTTACCGCTGTTGAGATCCAGTTCGATGTAACCCACTCGTGCACCCAACTGATCTTCA
GCATCTTTTACTTTCACCAGCGTTTCTGGGTGAGCAAAAACAGGAAGGCAAAATGCCGCAAAAAAGGGAA
TAAGGGCGACACGGAAATGTTGAATACTCATACTCTTCCTTTTTCAATATTATTGAAGCATTTATCAGGG
TTATTGTCTCATGAGCGGATACATATTTGAATGTATTTAGAAAAATAAACAAATAGGGGTTCCGCGCACA
TTTCCCCGAAAAGTGCCACCTGACGTC
