>Addgene plasmid #246124 | pCDNA-4TO-PHF13W255A | depositor partial sequence | sequence record 483989 | Insert FWD
GGAGCTTTAGCAGAAGCTCTCCCTATCAGTGATAGAGATCTCCCTATCAGTGATAGAGATCGTCGACGAG
CTCGTTTAGTGAACCGTCAGATCGCCTGGAGACGCCATCCACGCTGTTTTGACCTCCATAGAAGACACCG
GGACCGATCCAGCCTCCGGACTCTAGCGTTTAAACTTAAGCTTGGTACCGAGCTCGGATCCATGGACTCT
GACTCTTGCGCCGCCGCCTTCCACCCGGAGGAATACTCCCCCAGTTGCAAGAGGCGCAGGACCGTGGAAG
ACTTCAACAAATTCTGCACCTTTGTCTTGGCCTATGCTGGCTACATCCCTTATCCGAAGGAGGAACTCCC
TTTAAGGAGCAGCCCCAGCCCTGCTAACAGCACTGCTGGTACCATTGACAGCGACGGCTGGGACGCGGGT
TTCTCAGACATCGCGTCCTCAGTGCCCTTGCCAGTCTCTGACCGCTGCTTTAGCCACCTGCAGCCTACTC
TCTTGCAGCGAGCCAAGCCCAGTAACTTCCTGCTGGACAGAAAGAAAACGGACAAGCTGAAGAAGAAGAA
GAAGAGGAAGCGCAGGGACAGTGATGCGCCTGGGAAAGAGGGGTACAGGGGGGGCTTGCTGAAGCTGGAA
GCCGCTGACCCCTACGTGGAGACCCCCACGAGTCCCACCTTGCAGGATATCCCCCAGGCTCCCAGCGACC
CCTGCTCGGGCTGGGACTCCGATACTCCCTCGAGTGGATCTTGTGCCACTGTGTCACCTGATCAGGTCAA
AGAAATAAAAACTGAAGGCAAACGGACTATCGTCCGGCAGGGAAAGCAGGTGGTGTTCCGAGATGAGGAC
AGCACTGGCAATGATGAGGACATCATGGTGGACTCAGATGACGATTCCTGGGACCTCGTGACCTGCTTCT
GCATGAAGCCATTTGCCGGCCGCCCCATGATCGAGTGTAATGAGTGCCACACCGCGATTCACCTGTCCTG
TGCGAAAATCCGGAAATCCAATGTTCCAGAAGTGTTTGTCTGCCAAAAGTGCCGGGACTCCAAGTTTGAC
ATCCGCCGTTCCAACCGCTCGCGGACGGGCTCCCGGAAGCTGTTCCTGGACTGACCGAATTCTGCAGATA
TCCAGCACAGTGGCGGCCGCTCGAGTCTAGAGGGCCCGTTTAAACCCGCTGATCAGCCTCGACGGTGCCT
TCTAGTTGCCAGCCATCT
