>Addgene plasmid #246124 | pCDNA-4TO-PHF13W255A | depositor partial sequence | sequence record 483990 | Insert RV
ATAGAGATCGTCGACGAGCTCGTTTAGTGAACCGTCAGATCGCCTGGAGACGCCATCCACGCTGTTTTGA
CCTCCATAGAAGACACCGGGACCGATCCAGCCTCCGGACTCTAGCGTTTAAACTTAAGCTTGGTACCGAG
CTCGGATCCATGGACTCTGACTCTTGCGCCGCCGCCTTCCACCCGGAGGAATACTCCCCCAGTTGCAAGA
GGCGCAGGACCGTGGAAGACTTCAACAAATTCTGCACCTTTGTCTTGGCCTATGCTGGCTACATCCCTTA
TCCGAAGGAGGAACTCCCTTTAAGGAGCAGCCCCAGCCCTGCTAACAGCACTGCTGGTACCATTGACAGC
GACGGCTGGGACGCGGGTTTCTCAGACATCGCGTCCTCAGTGCCCTTGCCAGTCTCTGACCGCTGCTTTA
GCCACCTGCAGCCTACTCTCTTGCAGCGAGCCAAGCCCAGTAACTTCCTGCTGGACAGAAAGAAAACGGA
CAAGCTGAAGAAGAAGAAGAAGAGGAAGCGCAGGGACAGTGATGCGCCTGGGAAAGAGGGGTACAGGGGG
GGCTTGCTGAAGCTGGAAGCCGCTGACCCCTACGTGGAGACCCCCACGAGTCCCACCTTGCAGGATATCC
CCCAGGCTCCCAGCGACCCCTGCTCGGGCTGGGACTCCGATACTCCCTCGAGTGGATCTTGTGCCACTGT
GTCACCTGATCAGGTCAAAGAAATAAAAACTGAAGGCAAACGGACTATCGTCCGGCAGGGAAAGCAGGTG
GTGTTCCGAGATGAGGACAGCACTGGCAATGATGAGGACATCATGGTGGACTCAGATGACGATTCCTGGG
ACCTCGTGACCTGCTTCTGCATGAAGCCATTTGCCGGCCGCCCCATGATCGAGTGTAATGAGTGCCACAC
CGCGATTCACCTGTCCTGTGCGAAAATCCGGAAATCCAATGTTCCAGAAGTGTTTGTCTGCCAAAAGTGC
CGGGACTCCAAGTTTGACATCCGCCGTTCCAACCGCTCGCGGACGGGCTCCCGGAAGCTGTTCCTGGACT
GACCGAATTCTGCAGATATCCAGCACAGTGGCGGCCGCTCGAGTCTAGAGGGCCCGTTAACCCCTCCGC
